>Addgene plasmid #167604 | pKP2019 | depositor full sequence | sequence record 325574 | Full Sequence
ATCGATGCATAATGTGCCTGTCAAATGGACGAAGCAGGGATTCTGCAAACCCTATGCTACTCCGTCAAGC
CGTCAATTGTCTGATTCGTTACCAATTATGACAACTTGACGGCTACATCATTCACTTTTTCTTCACAACC
GGCACGGAACTCGCTCGGGCTGGCCCCGGTGCATTTTTTAAATACCCGCGAGAAATAGAGTTGATCGTCA
AAACCAACATTGCGACCGACGGTGGCGATAGGCATCCGGGTGGTGCTCAAAAGCAGCTTCGCCTGGCTGA
TACGTTGGTCCTCGCGCCAGCTTAAGACGCTAATCCCTAACTGCTGGCGGAAAAGATGTGACAGACGCGA
CGGCGACAAGCAAACATGCTGTGCGACGCTGGCGATATCAAAATTGCTGTCTGCCAGGTGATCGCTGATG
TACTGACAAGCCTCGCGTACCCGATTATCCATCGGTGGATGGAGCGACTCGTTAATCGCTTCCATGCGCC
GCAGTAACAATTGCTCAAGCAGATTTATCGCCAGCAGCTCCGAATAGCGCCCTTCCCCTTGCCCGGCGTT
AATGATTTGCCCAAACAGGTCGCTGAAATGCGGCTGGTGCGCTTCATCCGGGCGAAAGAACCCCGTATTG
GCAAATATTGACGGCCAGTTAAGCCATTCATGCCAGTAGGCGCGCGGACGAAAGTAAACCCACTGGTGAT
ACCATTCGCGAGCCTCCGGATGACGACCGTAGTGATGAATCTCTCCTGGCGGGAACAGCAAAATATCACC
CGGTCGGCAAACAAATTCTCGTCCCTGATTTTTCACCACCCCCTGACCGCGAATGGTGAGATTGAGAATA
TAACCTTTCATTCCCAGCGGTCGGTCGATAAAAAAATCGAGATAACCGTTGGCCTCAATCGGCGTTAAAC
CCGCCACCAGATGGGCATTAAACGAGTATCCCGGCAGCAGGGGATCATTTTGCGCTTCAGCCATACTTTT
CATACTCCCGCCATTCAGAGAAGAAACCAATTGTCCATATTGCATCAGACATTGCCGTCACTGCGTCTTT
TACTGGCTCTTCTCGCTAACCAAACCGGTAACCCCGCTTATTAAAAGCATTCTGTAACAAAGCGGGACCA
AAGCCATGACAAAAACGCGTAACAAAAGTGTCTATAATCACGGCAGAAAAGTCCACATTGATTATTTGCA
CGGCGTCACACTTTGCTATGCCATAGCATTTTTATCCATAAGATTAGCGGATCCTACCTGACGCTTTTTA
TCGCAACTCTCTACTGTTTCTCCATACCCGTTTTTTTGGGCTAGCAGGAGGAATTCACCATGGGTAATAA
TTTAATGCAGACGGACCTTTCCGTCTGGGGTATGTATCAGCACGCCGATATTGTCGTTAAGTGCGTGATG
ATTGGGCTTATTTTGGCCTCCGTAGTCACCTGGGCAATCTTCTTCAGTAAGAGCGTAGAGTTCTTCAATC
AGAAGCGTCGCCTTAAGCGCGAGCAGCAACTGCTGGCTGAAGCGCGTTCCTTAAACCAGGCCAACGATAT
CGCCGCTGATTTTGGTAGCAAAAGCTTAAGCCTGCATTTGCTCAATGAAGCGCAGAATGAGCTGGAACTG
TCAGAAGGCAGCGACGATAACGAAGGTATTAAAGAACGTACCAGCTTCCGTCTGGAGCGTCGGGTCGCCG
CAGTGGGTCGTCAAATGGGCCGCGGTAACGGCTATCTGGCAACCATCGGCGCGATTTCTCCGTTCGTTGG
TCTGTTTGGTACGGTCTGGGGCATCATGAACAGCTTTATTGGTATCGCGCAAACGCAGACCACTAACCTG
GCAGTCGTTGCGCCGGGTATCGCAGAAGCTCTGTTAGCAACGGCAATCGGCCTCGTGGCAGCGATTCCTG
CGGTCGTTATCGCTGCAGCAGCTGCAGCAGCTGCTGCAGCTTTTAAAGCGATGCTGGGTGATGTTGCAGC
GCAGGTATTGTTGCTGCAAAGCCGTGACCTGGATCTGGAAGCCAGCGCCGCTGCGCATCCGGTTCGTGTC
GCACAAAAATTACGCGCAGGATAATATCCGATGGCAATGCATCTTAACGAAAACCTCGACGATAACGGCG
AAATGCATGATATCAACGTGACGCCGTTTATCGACGTGATGTTGGTTCTGCTGATTATCTTTATGGTGGC
GGCACCGTTAGCGACGGTAGATGTGAAGGTGAACTTGCCTGCTTCTACCAGCACGCCGCAGCCGCGCCCG
GAAAAACCGGTTTATCTGTCGGTGAAGGCAGACAACTCGATGTTTATCGGTAACGATCCGGTCACCGATG
AAACAATGATTACGGCGTTGAATGCGTTAACCGAAGGCAAGAAAGACACCACCATCTTCTTCCGAGCGGA
CAAAACCGTCGATTACGAGACGTTGATGAAGGTAATGGATACGCTGCATCAGGCGGGTTACCTGAAGATA
GGTCTGGTCGGCGAAGAAACCGCCAAAGCGAAGTAAGGGGATCCTCTAGAGTCGACCTGCAGGCATGCAA
GCTTGGCTGTTTTGGCGGATGAGAGAAGATTTTCAGCCTGATACAGATTAAATCAGAACGCAGAAGCGGT
CTGATAAAACAGAATTTGCCTGGCGGCAGTAGCGCGGTGGTCCCACCTGACCCCATGCCGAACTCAGAAG
TGAAACGCCGTAGCGCCGATGGTAGTGTGGGGTCTCCCCATGCGAGAGTAGGGAACTGCCAGGCATCAAA
TAAAACGAAAGGCTCAGTCGAAAGACTGGGCCTTTCGTTTTATCTGTTGTTTGTCGGTGAACGCTCTCCT
GAGTAGGACAAATCCGCCGGGAGCGGATTTGAACGTTGCGAAGCAACGGCCCGGAGGGTGGCGGGCAGGA
CGCCCGCCATAAACTGCCAGGCATCAAATTAAGCAGAAGGCCATCCTGACGGATGGCCTTTTTGCGTTTC
TACAAACTCTTTTGTTTATTTTTCTAAATACATTCAAATATGTATCCGCTCATGAGACAATAACCCTGAT
AAATGCTTCAATAATATTGAAAAAGGAAGAGTATGAGTATTCAACATTTCCGTGTCGCCCTTATTCCCTT
TTTTGCGGCATTTTGCCTTCCTGTTTTTGCTCACCCAGAAACGCTGGTGAAAGTAAAAGATGCTGAAGAT
CAGTTGGGTGCACGAGTGGGTTACATCGAACTGGATCTCAACAGCGGTAAGATCCTTGAGAGTTTTCGCC
CCGAAGAACGTTTTCCAATGATGAGCACTTTTAAAGTTCTGCTATGTGGCGCGGTATTATCCCGTGTTGA
CGCCGGGCAAGAGCAACTCGGTCGCCGCATACACTATTCTCAGAATGACTTGGTTGAGTACTCACCAGTC
ACAGAAAAGCATCTTACGGATGGCATGACAGTAAGAGAATTATGCAGTGCTGCCATAACCATGAGTGATA
ACACTGCGGCCAACTTACTTCTGACAACGATCGGAGGACCGAAGGAGCTAACCGCTTTTTTGCACAACAT
GGGGGATCATGTAACTCGCCTTGATCGTTGGGAACCGGAGCTGAATGAAGCCATACCAAACGACGAGCGT
GACACCACGATGCCTGTAGCAATGGCAACAACGTTGCGCAAACTATTAACTGGCGAACTACTTACTCTAG
CTTCCCGGCAACAATTAATAGACTGGATGGAGGCGGATAAAGTTGCAGGACCACTTCTGCGCTCGGCCCT
TCCGGCTGGCTGGTTTATTGCTGATAAATCTGGAGCCGGTGAGCGTGGGTCTCGCGGTATCATTGCAGCA
CTGGGGCCAGATGGTAAGCCCTCCCGTATCGTAGTTATCTACACGACGGGGAGTCAGGCAACTATGGATG
AACGAAATAGACAGATCGCTGAGATAGGTGCCTCACTGATTAAGCATTGGTAACTGTCAGACCAAGTTTA
CTCATATATACTTTAGATTGATT
[125 nt withheld, positions 3944-4068]
C
[141 nt withheld, positions 4070-4210]
CCTTTGACGTTGGAGTCCACGTTCTTTAATAGTGGACTCTTGTTCCAAACTTGAACAACACTCAACCCTA
TCTCGGGCTATTCTTTTGATTTATAAGGGATTTTGCCGATTTCGGCCTATTGGTTAAAAAATGAGCTGAT
TTAACAAAAATTTAACGCGAATTTTAACAAAATATTAACGTTTACAATTTAAAAGGATCTAGGTGAAGAT
CCTTTTTGATAATCTCATGACCAAAATCCCTTAACGTGAGTTTTCGTTCCACTGAGCGTCAGACCCCGTA
GAAAAGATCAAAGGATCTTCTTGAGATCCTTTTTTTCTGCGCGTAATCTGCTGCTTGCAAACAAAAAAAC
CACCGCTACCAGCGGTGGTTTGTTTGCCGGATCAAGAGCTACCAACTCTTTTTCCGAAGGTAACTGGCTT
CAGCAGAGCGCAGATACCAAATACTGTCCTTCTAGTGTAGCCGTAGTTAGGCCACCACTTCAAGAACTCT
GTAGCACCGCCTACATACCTCGCTCTGCTAATCCTGTTACCAGTGGCTGCTGCCAGTGGCGATAAGTCGT
GTCTTACCGGGTTGGACTCAAGACGATAGTTACCGGATAAGGCGCAGCGGTCGGGCTGAACGGGGGGTTC
GTGCACACAGCCCAGCTTGGAGCGAACGACCTACACCGAACTGAGATACCTACAGCGTGAGCTATGAGAA
AGCGCCACGCTTCCCGAAGGGAGAAAGGCGGACAGGTATCCGGTAAGCGGCAGGGTCGGAACAGGAGAGC
GCACGAGGGAGCTTCCAGGGGGAAACGCCTGGTATCTTTATAGTCCTGTCGGGTTTCGCCACCTCTGACT
TGAGCGTCGATTTTTGTGATGCTCGTCAGGGGGGCGGAGCCTATGGAAAAACGCCAGCAACGCGGCCTTT
TTACGGTTCCTGGCCTTTTGCTGGCCTTTTGCTCACATGTTCTTTCCTGCGTTATCCCCTGATTCTGTGG
ATAACCGTATTACCGCCTTTGAGTGAGCTGATACCGCTCGCCGCAGCCGAACGACCGAGCGCAGCGAGTC
AGTGAGCGAGGAAGCGGAAGAGCGCCTGATGCGGTATTTTCTCCTTACGCATCTGTGCGGTATTTCACAC
CGCATAGGGTCATGGCTGCGCCCCGACACCCGCCAACACCCGCTGACGCGCCCTGACGGGCTTGTCTGCT
CCCGGCATCCGCTTACAGACAAGCTGTGACCGTCTCCGGGAGCTGCATGTGTCAGAGGTTTTCACCGTCA
TCACCGAAACGCGCGAGGCAGCAAGGAGATGGCGCCCAACAGTCCCCCGGCCACGGGGCCTGCCACCATA
CCCACGCCGAAACAAGCGCTCATGAGCCCGAAGTGGCGAGCCCGATCTTCCCCATCGGTGATGTCGGCGA
TATAGGCGCCAGCAACCGCACCTGTGGCGCCGGTGATGCCGGCCACGATGCGTCCGGCGTAGAGGATCTG
CTCATGTTTGACAGCTTATC
Features (pLannotate 1.2.2; 16 found; start..end, strand, type, name):
     96..974     -  CDS            araC: L-arabinose regulatory protein; araC
   1001..1285    +  promoter       araBAD promoter: araBAD; promoter of the L-arabinose operon of E. coli; the araC regulatory gene is transcribed in the opposite direction (Guzman et al., 1995)
   1320..2051    +  CDS            exbB: EXBB_ECOLI - Experimental evidence at protein level: Swiss-Prot protein existence level 1. Involved in the TonB-dependent energy-dependent transport of various receptor-bound substrates. Protects ExbD from proteolytic degradation and functionally stabilizes TonB. From Escherichia coli (strain K12).
   2061..2483    +  CDS            exbD: EXBD_ECOLI - Experimental evidence at protein level: Swiss-Prot protein existence level 1. Involved in the TonB-dependent energy-dependent transport of various receptor-bound substrates. From Escherichia coli (strain K12).
   2487..2524    +  misc_feature   MCS (fragment): pUC18/19 multiple cloning site
   2608..2723    +  ncRNA          5S rRNA: Accession: RF00001 - 5S ribosomal RNA
   2727..2813    +  terminator     rrnB T1 terminator: Escherichia coli rrnB; transcription terminator T1 from the E. coli rrnB gene
   2905..2932    +  terminator     rrnB T2 terminator: transcription terminator T2 from the E. coli rrnB gene
   2951..3042    +  promoter       AmpR promoter: bla
   3043..3903    +  CDS            AmpR: β-lactamase; bla; confers resistance to ampicillin, carbenicillin, and related antibiotics
   3945..4400    +  rep_origin     f1 ori (sequence partly withheld): f1 bacteriophage origin of replication; arrow indicates direction of (+) strand synthesis
   4511..5099    +  rep_origin     ori: high-copy-number ColE1/pMB1/pBR322/pUC origin of replication
   5285..5336    -  misc_feature   bom (fragment): basis of mobility region from pBR322
   5452..5492    -  CDS            rop (fragment): Rop protein, which maintains plasmids at low copy number; rop
   5491..5678    -  CDS            TcR (fragment): tetracycline efflux protein; tet; confers resistance to tetracycline
   5688..6       +  promoter       tet promoter (fragment) (across the origin): E. coli promoter for tetracycline efflux protein gene
