>Addgene plasmid #167604 | pKP2019 | addgene full sequence | sequence record 333698 | Addgene NGS Result
AAGAAACCAATTGTCCATATTGCATCAGACATTGCCGTCACTGCGTCTTTTACTGGCTCTTCTCGCTAAC
CAAACCGGTAACCCCGCTTATTAAAAGCATTCTGTAACAAAGCGGGACCAAAGCCATGACAAAAACGCGT
AACAAAAGTGTCTATAATCACGGCAGAAAAGTCCACATTGATTATTTGCACGGCGTCACACTTTGCTATG
CCATAGCATTTTTATCCATAAGATTAGCGGATCCTACCTGACGCTTTTTATCGCAACTCTCTACTGTTTC
TCCATACCCGTTTTTTTGGGCTAGCAGGAGGAATTCACCATGGGTAATAATTTAATGCAGACGGACCTTT
CCGTCTGGGGTATGTATCAGCACGCCGATATTGTCGTTAAGTGCGTGATGATTGGGCTTATTTTGGCCTC
CGTAGTCACCTGGGCAATCTTCTTCAGTAAGAGCGTAGAGTTCTTCAATCAGAAGCGTCGCCTTAAGCGC
GAGCAGCAACTGCTGGCTGAAGCGCGTTCCTTAAACCAGGCCAACGATATCGCCGCTGATTTTGGTAGCA
AAAGCTTAAGCCTGCATTTGCTCAATGAAGCGCAGAATGAGCTGGAACTGTCAGAAGGCAGCGACGATAA
CGAAGGTATTAAAGAACGTACCAGCTTCCGTCTGGAGCGTCGGGTCGCCGCAGTGGGTCGTCAAATGGGC
CGCGGTAACGGCTATCTGGCAACCATCGGCGCGATTTCTCCGTTCGTTGGTCTGTTTGGTACGGTCTGGG
GCATCATGAACAGCTTTATTGGTATCGCGCAAACGCAGACCACTAACCTGGCAGTCGTTGCGCCGGGTAT
CGCAGAAGCTCTGTTAGCAACGGCAATCGGCCTCGTGGCAGCGATTCCTGCGGTCGTTATCGCTGCAGCA
GCTGCAGCAGCTGCTGCAGCTTTTAAAGCGATGCTGGGTGATGTTGCAGCGCAGGTATTGTTGCTGCAAA
GCCGTGACCTGGATCTGGAAGCCAGCGCCGCTGCGCATCCGGTTCGTGTCGCACAAAAATTACGCGCAGG
ATAATATCCGATGGCAATGCATCTTAACGAAAACCTCGACGATAACGGCGAAATGCATGATATCAACGTG
ACGCCGTTTATCGACGTGATGTTGGTTCTGCTGATTATCTTTATGGTGGCGGCACCGTTAGCGACGGTAG
ATGTGAAGGTGAACTTGCCTGCTTCTACCAGCACGCCGCAGCCGCGCCCGGAAAAACCGGTTTATCTGTC
GGTGAAGGCAGACAACTCGATGTTTATCGGTAACGATCCGGTCACCGATGAAACAATGATTACGGCGTTG
AATGCGTTAACCGAAGGCAAGAAAGACACCACCATCTTCTTCCGAGCGGACAAAACCGTCGATTACGAGA
CGTTGATGAAGGTAATGGATACGCTGCATCAGGCGGGTTACCTGAAGATAGGTCTGGTCGGCGAAGAAAC
CGCCAAAGCGAAGTAAGGGGATCCTCTAGAGTCGACCTGCAGGCATGCAAGCTTGGCTGTTTTGGCGGAT
GAGAGAAGATTTTCAGCCTGATACAGATTAAATCAGAACGCAGAAGCGGTCTGATAAAACAGAATTTGCC
TGGCGGCAGTAGCGCGGTGGTCCCACCTGACCCCATGCCGAACTCAGAAGTGAAACGCCGTAGCGCCGAT
GGTAGTGTGGGGTCTCCCCATGCGAGAGTAGGGAACTGCCAGGCATCAAATAAAACGAAAGGCTCAGTCG
AAAGACTGGGCCTTTCGTTTTATCTGTTGTTTGTCGGTGAACGCTCTCCTGAGTAGGACAAATCCGCCGG
GAGCGGATTTGAACGTTGCGAAGCAACGGCCCGGAGGGTGGCGGGCAGGACGCCCGCCATAAACTGCCAG
GCATCAAATTAAGCAGAAGGCCATCCTGACGGATGGCCTTTTTGCGTTTCTACAAACTCTTTTGTTTATT
TTTCTAAATACATTCAAATATGTATCCGCTCATGAGACAATAACCCTGATAAATGCTTCAATAATATTGA
AAAAGGAAGAGTATGAGTATTCAACATTTCCGTGTCGCCCTTATTCCCTTTTTTGCGGCATTTTGCCTTC
CTGTTTTTGCTCACCCAGAAACGCTGGTGAAAGTAAAAGATGCTGAAGATCAGTTGGGTGCACGAGTGGG
TTACATCGAACTGGATCTCAACAGCGGTAAGATCCTTGAGAGTTTTCGCCCCGAAGAACGTTTTCCAATG
ATGAGCACTTTTAAAGTTCTGCTATGTGGCGCGGTATTATCCCGTGTTGACGCCGGGCAAGAGCAACTCG
GTCGCCGCATACACTATTCTCAGAATGACTTGGTTGAGTACTCACCAGTCACAGAAAAGCATCTTACGGA
TGGCATGACAGTAAGAGAATTATGCAGTGCTGCCATAACCATGAGTGATAACACTGCGGCCAACTTACTT
CTGACAACGATCGGAGGACCGAAGGAGCTAACCGCTTTTTTGCACAACATGGGGGATCATGTAACTCGCC
TTGATCGTTGGGAACCGGAGCTGAATGAAGCCATACCAAACGACGAGCGTGACACCACGATGCCTGTAGC
AATGGCAACAACGTTGCGCAAACTATTAACTGGCGAACTACTTACTCTAGCTTCCCGGCAACAATTAATA
GACTGGATGGAGGCGGATAAAGTTGCAGGACCACTTCTGCGCTCGGCCCTTCCGGCTGGCTGGTTTATTG
CTGATAAATCTGGAGCCGGTGAGCGTGGGTCTCGCGGTATCATTGCAGCACTGGGGCCAGATGGTAAGCC
CTCCCGTATCGTAGTTATCTACACGACGGGGAGTCAGGCAACTATGGATGAACGAAATAGACAGATCGCT
GAGATAGGTGCCTCACTGATTAAGCATTGGTAACTGTCAGACCAAGTTTACTCATATATACTTTAGATTG
ATT
[125 nt withheld, positions 2944-3068]
C
[141 nt withheld, positions 3070-3210]
CCTTTGACGTTGGAGTCCACGTTCTTT
[37 nt withheld, positions 3238-3274]
ACCCTATCTCGGGCTATTCTTTTGATTTATAAGGGATTTTGCCGATTTCGGCCTATTGGTTAAAAAATGA
GCTGATTTAACAAAAATTTAACGCGAATTTTAACAAAATATTAACGTTTACAATTTAAAAGGATCTAGGT
GAAGATCCTTTTTGATAATCTCATGACCAAAATCCCTTAACGTGAGTTTTCGTTCCACTGAGCGTCAGAC
CCCGTAGAAAAGATCAAAGGATCTTCTTGAGATCCTTTTTTTCTGCGCGTAATCTGCTGCTTGCAAACAA
AAAAACCACCGCTACCAGCGGTGGTTTGTTTGCCGGATCAAGAGCTACCAACTCTTTTTCCGAAGGTAAC
TGGCTTCAGCAGAGCGCAGATACCAAATACTGTCCTTCTAGTGTAGCCGTAGTTAGGCCACCACTTCAAG
AACTCTGTAGCACCGCCTACATACCTCGCTCTGCTAATCCTGTTACCAGTGGCTGCTGCCAGTGGCGATA
AGTCGTGTCTTACCGGGTTGGACTCAAGACGATAGTTACCGGATAAGGCGCAGCGGTCGGGCTGAACGGG
GGGTTCGTGCACACAGCCCAGCTTGGAGCGAACGACCTACACCGAACTGAGATACCTACAGCGTGAGCTA
TGAGAAAGCGCCACGCTTCCCGAAGGGAGAAAGGCGGACAGGTATCCGGTAAGCGGCAGGGTCGGAACAG
GAGAGCGCACGAGGGAGCTTCCAGGGGGAAACGCCTGGTATCTTTATAGTCCTGTCGGGTTTCGCCACCT
CTGACTTGAGCGTCGATTTTTGTGATGCTCGTCAGGGGGGCGGAGCCTATGGAAAAACGCCAGCAACGCG
GCCTTTTTACGGTTCCTGGCCTTTTGCTGGCCTTTTGCTCACATGTTCTTTCCTGCGTTATCCCCTGATT
CTGTGGATAACCGTATTACCGCCTTTGAGTGAGCTGATACCGCTCGCCGCAGCCGAACGACCGAGCGCAG
CGAGTCAGTGAGCGAGGAAGCGGAAGAGCGCCTGATGCGGTATTTTCTCCTTACGCATCTGTGCGGTATT
TCACACCGCATAGGGTCATGGCTGCGCCCCGACACCCGCCAACACCCGCTGACGCGCCCTGACGGGCTTG
TCTGCTCCCGGCATCCGCTTACAGACAAGCTGTGACCGTCTCCGGGAGCTGCATGTGTCAGAGGTTTTCA
CCGTCATCACCGAAACGCGCGAGGCAGAAGGAGATGGCGCCCAACAGTCCCCCGGCCACGGGGCCTGCCA
CCATACCCACGCCGAAACAAGCGCTCATGAGCCCGAAGTGGCGAGCCCGATCTTCCCCATCGGTGATGTC
GGCGATATAGGCGCCAGCAACCGCACCTGTGGCGCCGGTGATGCCGGCCACGATGCGTCCGGCGTAGAGG
ATCTGCTCATGTTTGACAGCTTATCATCGATGCATAATGTGCCTGTCAAATGGACGAAGCAGGGATTCTG
CAAACCCTATGCTACTCCGTCAAGCCGTCAATTGTCTGATTCGTTACCAATTATGACAACTTGACGGCTA
CATCATTCACTTTTTCTTCACAACCGGCACGGAACTCGCTCGGGCTGGCCCCGGTGCATTTTTTAAATAC
CCGCGAGAAATAGAGTTGATCGTCAAAACCAACATTGCGACCGACGGTGGCGATAGGCATCCGGGTGGTG
CTCAAAAGCAGCTTCGCCTGGCTGATACGTTGGTCCTCGCGCCAGCTTAAGACGCTAATCCCTAACTGCT
GGCGGAAAAGATGTGACAGACGCGACGGCGACAAGCAAACATGCTGTGCGACGCTGGCGATATCAAAATT
GCTGTCTGCCAGGTGATCGCTGATGTACTGACAAGCCTCGCGTACCCGATTATCCATCGGTGGATGGAGC
GACTCGTTAATCGCTTCCATGCGCCGCAGTAACAATTGCTCAAGCAGATTTATCGCCAGCAGCTCCGAAT
AGCGCCCTTCCCCTTGCCCGGCGTTAATGATTTGCCCAAACAGGTCGCTGAAATGCGGCTGGTGCGCTTC
ATCCGGGCGAAAGAACCCCGTATTGGCAAATATTGACGGCCAGTTAAGCCATTCATGCCAGTAGGCGCGC
GGACGAAAGTAAACCCACTGGTGATACCATTCGCGAGCCTCCGGATGACGACCGTAGTGATGAATCTCTC
CTGGCGGGAACAGCAAAATATCACCCGGTCGGCAAACAAATTCTCGTCCCTGATTTTTCACCACCCCCTG
ACCGCGAATGGTGAGATTGAGAATATAACCTTTCATTCCCAGCGGTCGGTCGATAAAAAAATCGAGATAA
CCGTTGGCCTCAATCGGCGTTAAACCCGCCACCAGATGGGCATTAAACGAGTATCCCGGCAGCAGGGGAT
CATTTTGCGCTTCAGCCATACTTTTCATACTCCCGCCATTCAGAG
Features (pLannotate 1.2.2; 16 found; start..end, strand, type, name):
      1..285     +  promoter       araBAD promoter: araBAD; promoter of the L-arabinose operon of E. coli; the araC regulatory gene is transcribed in the opposite direction (Guzman et al., 1995)
    320..1051    +  CDS            exbB: EXBB_ECOLI - Experimental evidence at protein level: Swiss-Prot protein existence level 1. Involved in the TonB-dependent energy-dependent transport of various receptor-bound substrates. Protects ExbD from proteolytic degradation and functionally stabilizes TonB. From Escherichia coli (strain K12).
   1061..1483    +  CDS            exbD: EXBD_ECOLI - Experimental evidence at protein level: Swiss-Prot protein existence level 1. Involved in the TonB-dependent energy-dependent transport of various receptor-bound substrates. From Escherichia coli (strain K12).
   1487..1524    +  misc_feature   MCS (fragment): pUC18/19 multiple cloning site
   1608..1723    +  ncRNA          5S rRNA: Accession: RF00001 - 5S ribosomal RNA
   1727..1813    +  terminator     rrnB T1 terminator: Escherichia coli rrnB; transcription terminator T1 from the E. coli rrnB gene
   1905..1932    +  terminator     rrnB T2 terminator: transcription terminator T2 from the E. coli rrnB gene
   1951..2042    +  promoter       AmpR promoter: bla
   2043..2903    +  CDS            AmpR: β-lactamase; bla; confers resistance to ampicillin, carbenicillin, and related antibiotics
   2945..3325    +  rep_origin     M13 ori (sequence partly withheld): M13 bacteriophage origin of replication; arrow indicates direction of (+) strand synthesis
   3511..4099    +  rep_origin     ori: high-copy-number ColE1/pMB1/pBR322/pUC origin of replication
   4285..4336    -  misc_feature   bom (fragment): basis of mobility region from pBR322
   4452..4491    -  CDS            rop (fragment): Rop protein, which maintains plasmids at low copy number; rop
   4492..4677    -  CDS            TcR (fragment): tetracycline efflux protein; tet; confers resistance to tetracycline
   4687..4705    +  promoter       tet promoter (fragment): E. coli promoter for tetracycline efflux protein gene
   4795..5673    -  CDS            araC: L-arabinose regulatory protein; araC
