[The description below was written by a language model from this plasmid's Addgene catalogue record and pLannotate feature annotations shown in this document.]
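Description:
pKP2019 is a bacterial expression plasmid built on the pBAD24 backbone that carries the Escherichia coli exbB and exbD genes under arabinose control. It replicates in E. coli from a high-copy ColE1/pMB1-type origin and is selected through the bla (β-lactamase) gene, which confers ampicillin resistance. A filamentous phage origin (annotated as M13 ori in one sequence record and f1 ori in the other) is also present and could in principle support single-stranded DNA production. Short fragments of bom, rop, the tetracycline resistance gene and its promoter are non-functional remnants of the pBR322 ancestry of the backbone.

The payload is a two-gene arrangement: exbB followed closely by exbD, both in the same orientation downstream of the araBAD promoter, so that they are presumably transcribed together as in their native operon. The divergently transcribed araC gene supplies the regulator that represses the promoter in the absence of L-arabinose and activates it when the sugar is added, allowing expression levels to be titrated. Transcription ends at the rrnB T1 and T2 terminators beyond a residual multiple cloning site fragment and a 5S rRNA segment. According to the record, the exbB gene has alanine codons substituted for codons 195 to 204, a block replacement introduced into the parent plasmid pKP660; exbD is not listed as altered, and no epitope tags are annotated.

ExbB and ExbD work with TonB in energy-dependent transport of receptor-bound substrates, with ExbB stabilising both ExbD and TonB. The construct therefore suits testing how this ten-residue segment of ExbB contributes to function. The two sequence records (5,699 and 5,700 nt) agree in feature content and order.
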