Addgene plasmid #167604: pKP2019
Purpose: Express ExbB (195-204 Ala),ExbD
Depositing lab: Kathleen Postle. Depositing organization: Pennsylvania State University.
Backbone
  Vector backbone: pBAD24
  Vector type: Bacterial Expression
Growth in bacteria
  Bacterial resistance: Ampicillin, 100 μg/mL
  Growth temperature: 37°C
  Growth strain: DH5alpha
  Copy number: High Copy
Gene/Insert
  Gene/Insert name: ExbB, ExbD
  Species: Escherichia coli
  Mutation: exbB gene with ala codons replacing codons 195-204 in pKP660 (PMID: 19627500)
  Cloning method: Restriction Enzyme; 5′ cloning site Unknown (unknown if destroyed)
Terms and licenses: Academic/Nonprofit Terms; Industry Terms: Not Available to Industry
How to cite: pKP2019 was a gift from Kathleen Postle (Addgene plasmid # 167604 ; http://n2t.net/addgene:167604 ; RRID:Addgene_167604)
